>Addgene plasmid #233427 | LSM061 (PB)SFFV-LIDARsensor(mcherry-BFP) (hygR) | addgene full sequence | sequence record 467296 | Addgene NGS Result
GAAGATCCTTTGATCTTTTCTACGGGGTCTGACGCTCAGTGGAACGAAAACTCACGTTAAGGGATTTTGG
TCATGAGATTATCAAAAAGGATCTTCACCTAGATCCTTTTAAATTAAAAATGAAGTTTTAAATCAATCTA
AAGTATATATGAGTAAACTTGGTCTGACAGTTACCAATGCTTAATCAGTGAGGCACCTATCTCAGCGATC
TGTCTATTTCGTTCATCCATAGTTGCCTGACTCCCCGTCGTGTAGATAACTACGATACGGGAGGGCTTAC
CATCTGGCCCCAGTGCTGCAATGATACCGCGAGACCCACGCTCACCGGCTCCAGATTTATCAGCAATAAA
CCAGCCAGCCGGAAGGGCCGAGCGCAGAAGTGGTCCTGCAACTTTATCCGCCTCCATCCAGTCTATTAAT
TGTTGCCGGGAAGCTAGAGTAAGTAGTTCGCCAGTTAATAGTTTGCGCAACGTTGTTGCCATTGCTACAG
GCATCGTGGTGTCACGCTCGTCGTTTGGTATGGCTTCATTCAGCTCCGGTTCCCAACGATCAAGGCGAGT
TACATGATCCCCCATGTTGTGCAAAAAAGCGGTTAGCTCCTTCGGTCCTCCGATCGTTGTCAGAAGTAAG
TTGGCCGCAGTGTTATCACTCATGGTTATGGCAGCACTGCATAATTCTCTTACTGTCATGCCATCCGTAA
GATGCTTTTCTGTGACTGGTGAGTACTCAACCAAGTCATTCTGAGAATAGTGTATGCGGCGACCGAGTTG
CTCTTGCCCGGCGTCAATACGGGATAATACCGCGCCACATAGCAGAACTTTAAAAGTGCTCATCATTGGA
AAACGTTCTTCGGGGCGAAAACTCTCAAGGATCTTACCGCTGTTGAGATCCAGTTCGATGTAACCCACTC
GTGCACCCAACTGATCTTCAGCATCTTTTACTTTCACCAGCGTTTCTGGGTGAGCAAAAACAGGAAGGCA
AAATGCCGCAAAAAAGGGAATAAGGGCGACACGGAAATGTTGAATACTCATACTCTTCCTTTTTCAATAT
TATTGAAGCATTTATCAGGGTTATTGTCTCATGAGCGGATACATATTTGAATGTATTTAGAAAAATAAAC
AAATAGGGGTTCCGCGCACATTTCCCCGAAAAGTGCCACCTAAATTGTAAGCGTTAATATTTTGTTAAAA
TTCGCGTTAAATTTTTGTTAAATCAGCTCATTTTTTAACCAATAGGCCGAAATCGGCAAAATCCCTTATA
AATCAAAAGAATAGACCGAGATAGGGT
[37 nt withheld, positions 1288-1324]
AAAGAACGTGGACTCCAACGTCAAAGG
[49 nt withheld, positions 1352-1400]
T
[91 nt withheld, positions 1402-1492]
G
[124 nt withheld, positions 1494-1617]
CCCATTCGCCATTCAGGCTGCGCAACTGTTGGGAAGGGCGATCGGTGCGGGCCTCTTCGCTATTACGCCA
GCTGGCGAAAGGGGGATGTGCTGCAAGGCGATTAAGTTGGGTAACGCCAGGGTTTTCCCAGTCACGACGT
TGTAAAACGACGGCCAGTGAGCGCGCCTCGTTCATTCACGTTTTTGAACCCGTGGAGGACGGGCAGACTC
GCGGTGCAAATGTGTTTTACAGCGTGATGGAGCAGATGAAGATGCTCGACACGCTGCAGAACACGCAGCT
AGATTAACCCTAGAAAGATAATCATATTGTGACGTACGTTAAAGATAATCATGTGTAAAATTGACGCATG
TGTTTTATCGGTCTGTATATCGAGGTTTATTTATTAATTTGAATAGATATTAAGTTTTATTATATTTACA
CTTACATACTAATAATAAATTCAACAAACAATTTATTTATGTTTATTTATTTATTAAAAAAAACAAAAAC
TCAAAATTTCTTCTATAAAGTAACAAAACTTTTATGAGGGACAGCCCCCCCCCAAAGCCCCCAGGGATGT
AATTACGTCCCTCCCCCGCTAGGGGGCAGCAGCGAGCCGCCCGGGGCTCCGCTCCGGTCCGGCGCTCCCC
CCGCATCCCAGAGCCGGCAGCGTGCGGGGACAGCCCGGGCACGGGGAAGGTGGCACGGGATCGCTTTCCT
CTGAACGCTTCTCGCTGCTCTTTGAGCCTGCAGACACCTGGGGGGATACGGGGAAAAGGCCTCCACGGCC
ACAATTGCCGATAAAATAAAAGATTTTATTTAGTCTCCAGAAAAAGGGGGGAATGAAAGACCCCACCTGT
AGGTTTGGCAAGCTAGCTGCAGTAACGCCATTTTGCAAGGCATGGAAAAATACCAAACCAAGAATAGAGA
AGTTCAGATCAAGGGCGGGTACATGAAAATAGCTAACGTTGGGCCAAACAGGATATCTGCGGTGAGCAGT
TTCGGCCCCGGCCCGGGGCCAAGAACAGATGGTCACCGCAGTTTCGGCCCCGGCCCGAGGCCAAGAACAG
ATGGTCCCCAGATATGGCCCAACCCTCAGCAGTTTCTTAAGACCCATCAGATGTTTCCAGGCTCCCCCAA
GGACCTGAAATGACCCTGCGCCTTATTTGAATTAACCAATCAGCCTGCTTCTCGCTTCTGTTCGCGCGCT
TCTGCTTCCCGAGCTCTATAAAAGAGCTCACAACCCCTCACTCGGCGCGCCAGTCCTCCGACAGACTGAG
TCGCCCGGGAAGCTTCGCCACCATGGTGAGCAAGGGCGAGGAGGATAACATGGCCATCATCAAGGAGTTC
ATGCGCTTCAAGGTGCACATGGAGGGCTCCGTGAACGGCCACGAGTTCGAGATCGAGGGCGAGGGCGAGG
GCCGCCCCTACGAGGGCACCCAGACCGCCAAGCTGAAGGTGACCAAGGGTGGCCCCCTGCCCTTCGCCTG
GGACATCCTGTCCCCTCAGTTCATGTACGGCTCCAAGGCCTACGTGAAGCACCCCGCCGACATTCCCGAC
TACTTGAAGCTGTCCTTCCCCGAGGGCTTCAAGTGGGAGCGCGTGATGAACTTCGAGGACGGCGGCGTGG
TGACCGTGACCCAGGACTCCTCCCTGCAGGACGGCGAGTTCATCTACAAGGTGAAGCTGCGCGGCACCAA
CTTCCCCTCCGACGGCCCCGTAATGCAGAAGAAGACCATGGGCTGGGAGGCCTCCTCCGAGCGGATGTAC
CCCGAGGACGGCGCCCTGAAGGGCGAGATCAAGCAGAGGCTGAAGCTGAAGGACGGCGGCCACTACGACG
CTGAGGTCAAGACCACCTACAAGGCCAAGAAGCCCGTGCAGCTGCCCGGCGCCTACAACGTCAACATCAA
GTTGGACATCACCTCCCACAACGAGGACTACACCATCGTGGAACAGTACGAACGCGCCGAGGGCCGCCAC
TCCACCGGCGGCATGGACGAGCTGTACAAGAGCGACGCGTTGGAAGCCAGACACAAACAGAAAATTGTGG
CTCCGGTGAAACAGACTTTGAATTTTGACCTTCTGAAGCTGGCGGGAGACGTCGAGTCCAACCCCGGTCC
CGGTACCGGATCCTCCGTTTAGGTGGGTGGAATAGTAACGTACACCATCAGGGTACGTCTCAGACACCAT
CAGGGTCTGTCTGGTACAGCATCAGCGTACCATAGTATCCCACCTACCCAGACGACCGGTACTAGTGAGG
CACGGCATAAGCAAAAGATCGTAGCCCCAGTAAAGCAAACACTCAACTTCGATCTACTCAAACTCGCAGG
TGATGTGGAATCTAATCCAGGACCCTCGAGTGTGTCTAAGGGCGAAGAGCTGATTAAGGAGAACATGCAC
ATGAAGCTGTACATGGAGGGCACCGTGGACAACCATCACTTCAAGTGCACATCCGAGGGCGAAGGCAAGC
CCTACGAGGGCACCCAGACCATGAGAATCAAGGTGGTCGAGGGCGGCCCTCTCCCCTTCGCCTTCGACAT
CCTGGCTACTAGCTTCCTCTACGGCAGCAAGACCTTCATCAACCACACCCAGGGCATCCCCGACTTCTTC
AAGCAGTCCTTCCCTGAGGGCTTCACATGGGAGAGAGTCACCACATACGAGGACGGGGGCGTGCTGACCG
CTACCCAGGACACCAGCCTCCAGGACGGCTGCCTCATCTACAACGTCAAGATCAGAGGGGTGAACTTCAC
ATCCAACGGCCCTGTGATGCAGAAGAAAACACTCGGCTGGGAGGCCTTCACCGAAACGCTGTACCCCGCT
GACGGCGGCCTGGAAGGCAGAAACGACATGGCCCTGAAGCTCGTGGGCGGGAGCCATCTGATCGCAAACG
CCAAGACCACATATAGATCCAAGAAACCCGCTAAGAACCTCAAGATGCCTGGCGTCTACTATGTGGACTA
CAGACTGGAAAGAATCAAGGAGGCCAACAACGAAACCTACGTCGAGCAGCACGAGGTGGCAGTGGCCAGA
TACTGCGACCTCCCTAGCAAACTGGGGCACAAACTTAATTAAGCCGCTCGAGGAGGGCCCGAACAAAAAC
TCATCTCAGAAGAGGATCTGAATAGCGCCGTCGACCATCATCATAATCATCATTGAGTTTAAACCCGCTG
ATCAGCCTCGACTGTGCCTTCTAGTTGCCAGCCATCTGTTGTTTGCCCCTCCCCCGTGCCTTCCTTGACC
CTGGAAGGTGCCACTCCCACTGTCCTTTCCTAATAAAATGAGGAAATTGCATCGCATTGTCTGAGTAGGT
GTCATTCTATTCTGGGGGGTGGGGTGGGGCAGGACAGCAAGGGGGAGGATTGGGAAGACAATAGCAGGCA
TGCTGGGGACGCGGCCGCAATTTAACGCGAATTAATTCTGTGGAATGTGTGTCAGTTAGGGTGTGGAAAG
TCCCCAGGCTCCCCAGCAGGCAGAAGTATGCAAAGCATGCATCTCAATTAGTCAGCAACCAGGTGTGGAA
AGTCCCCAGGCTCCCCAGCAGGCAGAAGTATGCAAAGCATGCATCTCAATTAGTCAGCAACCATAGTCCC
GCCCCTAACTCCGCCCATCCCGCCCCTAACTCCGCCCAGTTCCGCCCATTCTCCGCCCCATGGCTGACTA
ATTTTTTTTATTTATGCAGAGGCCGAGGCCGCCTCTGCCTCTGAGCTATTCCAGAAGTAGTGAGGAGGCT
TTTTTGGAGGCCTAGGCTTTTGCAAAAAGCTCCCGGGAGCTTGTATATCCATTTTCGGATCTGATCAGCA
CGTGATGAAAAAGCCTGAACTCACCGCGACGTCTGTCGAGAAGTTTCTGATCGAAAAGTTCGACAGCGTC
TCCGACCTGATGCAGCTCTCGGAGGGCGAAGAATCTCGTGCTTTCAGCTTCGATGTAGGAGGGCGTGGAT
ATGTCCTGCGGGTAAATAGCTGCGCCGATGGTTTCTACAAAGATCGTTATGTTTATCGGCACTTTGCATC
GGCCGCGCTCCCGATTCCGGAAGTGCTTGACATTGGGGAATTCAGCGAGAGCCTGACCTATTGCATCTCC
CGCCGTGCACAGGGTGTCACGTTGCAAGACCTGCCTGAAACCGAACTGCCCGCTGTTCTGCAGCCGGTCG
CGGAGGCCATGGATGCGATCGCTGCGGCCGATCTTAGCCAGACGAGCGGGTTCGGCCCATTCGGACCGCA
AGGAATCGGTCAATACACTACATGGCGTGATTTCATATGCGCGATTGCTGATCCCCATGTGTATCACTGG
CAAACTGTGATGGACGACACCGTCAGTGCGTCCGTCGCGCAGGCTCTCGATGAGCTGATGCTTTGGGCCG
AGGACTGCCCCGAAGTCCGGCACCTCGTGCACGCGGATTTCGGCTCCAACAATGTCCTGACGGACAATGG
CCGCATAACAGCGGTCATTGACTGGAGCGAGGCGATGTTCGGGGATTCCCAATACGAGGTCGCCAACATC
TTCTTCTGGAGGCCGTGGTTGGCTTGTATGGAGCAGCAGACGCGCTACTTCGAGCGGAGGCATCCGGAGC
TTGCAGGATCGCCGCGGCTCCGGGCGTATATGCTCCGCATTGGTCTTGACCAACTCTATCAGAGCTTGGT
TGACGGCAATTTCGATGATGCAGCTTGGGCGCAGGGTCGATGCGACGCAATCGTCCGATCCGGAGCCGGG
ACTGTCGGGCGTACACAAATCGCCCGCAGAAGCGCGGCCGTCTGGACCGATGGCTGTGTAGAAGTACTCG
CCGATAGTGGAAACCGACGCCCCAGCACTCGTCCGAGGGCAAAGGAATAGGTCGACAATCAACCTCTGGA
TTACAAAATTTGTGAAAGATTGACTGGTATTCTTAACTATGTTGCTCCTTTTACGCTATGTGGATACGCT
GCTTTAATGCCTTTGTATCATGCGTTAACTAAACTTGTTTATTGCAGCTTATAATGGTTACAAATAAAGC
AATAGCATCACAAATTTCACAAATAAAGCATTTTTTTCACTGCATTCTAGTTGTGGTTTGTCCAAACTCA
TCAATGTATCTTATCATGTCTGGAATTGACTCAAATGATGTCAATTAGTCTATCAGAAGCTCATCTGGTC
TCCCTTCCGGGGGACAAGACATCCCTGTTTAATATTTAAACAGCAGTGTTCCCAAACTGGGTTCTTATAT
CCCTTGCTCTGGTCAACCAGGTTGCAGGGTTTCCTGTCCTCACAGGAACGAAGTCCCTAAAGAAACAGTG
GCAGCCAGGTTTAGCCCCGGAATTGACTGGATTCCTTTTTTAGGGCCCATTGGTATGGCTTTTTCCCCGT
ATCCCCCCAGGTGTCTGCAGGCTCAAAGAGCAGCGAGAAGCGTTCAGAGGAAAGCGATCCCGTGCCACCT
TCCCCGTGCCCGGGCTGTCCCCGCACGCTGCCGGCTCGGGGATGCGGGGGGAGCGCCGGACCGGAGCGGA
GCCCCGGGCGGCTCGCTGCTGCCCCCTAGCGGGGGAGGGACGTAATTACATCCCTGGGGGCTTTGGGGGG
GGGCTGTCCCTGATATCTATAACAAGAAAATATATATATAATAAGTTATCACGTAAGTAGAACATGAAAT
AACAATATAATTATCGTATGAGTTAAATCTTAAAAGTCACGTAAAAGATAATCATGCGTCATTTTGACTC
ACGCGGTCGTTATAGTTCAAAATCAGTGACACTTACCGCATTGACAAGCACGCCTCACGGGAGCTCCAAG
CGGCGACTGAGATGTCCTAAATGCACAGCGACGGATTCGCGCTATTTAGAAAGAGAGAGCAATATTTCAA
GAATGCATGCGTCAATTTTACGCAGACTATCTTTCTAGGGTTAATCTAGCTGCATCAGGATCATATCGTC
GGGTCTTTTTTCCGGCTCAGTCATCGCCCAAGCTGGCGCTATCTGGGCATCGGGGAGGAAGAAGCCCGTG
CCTTTTCCCGCGAGGTTGAAGCGGCATGGAAAGAGTTTGCCGAGGATGACTGCTGCTGCATTGACGTTGA
GCGAAAACGCACGTTTACCATGATGATTCGGGAAGGTGTGGCCATGCACGCCTTTAACGGTGAACTGTTC
GTTCAGGCCACCTGGGATACCAGTTCGTCGCGGCTTTTCCGGACACAGTTCCGGATGGTCAGCCCGAAGC
GCATCAGCAACCCGAACAATACCGGCGACAGCCGGAACTGCCGTGCCGGTGTGCAGATTAATGACAGCGG
TGCGGCGCTGGGATATTACGTCAGCGAGGACGGGTATCCTGGCTGGATGCCGCAGAAATGGACATGGATA
CCCCGTGAGTTACCCGGCGGGCGCGCTTGGCGTAATCATGGTCATAGCTGTTTCCTGTGTGAAATTGTTA
TCCGCTCACAATTCCACACAACATACGAGCCGGAAGCATAAAGTGTAAAGCCTGGGGTGCCTAATGAGTG
AGCTAACTCACATTAATTGCGTTGCGCTCACTGCCCGCTTTCCAGTCGGGAAACCTGTCGTGCCAGCTGC
ATTAATGAATCGGCCAACGCGCGGGGAGAGGCGGTTTGCGTATTGGGCGCTCTTCCGCTTCCTCGCTCAC
TGACTCGCTGCGCTCGGTCGTTCGGCTGCGGCGAGCGGTATCAGCTCACTCAAAGGCGGTAATACGGTTA
TCCACAGAATCAGGGGATAACGCAGGAAAGAACATGTGAGCAAAAGGCCAGCAAAAGGCCAGGAACCGTA
AAAAGGCCGCGTTGCTGGCGTTTTTCCATAGGCTCCGCCCCCCTGACGAGCATCACAAAAATCGACGCTC
AAGTCAGAGGTGGCGAAACCCGACAGGACTATAAAGATACCAGGCGTTTCCCCCTGGAAGCTCCCTCGTG
CGCTCTCCTGTTCCGACCCTGCCGCTTACCGGATACCTGTCCGCCTTTCTCCCTTCGGGAAGCGTGGCGC
TTTCTCATAGCTCACGCTGTAGGTATCTCAGTTCGGTGTAGGTCGTTCGCTCCAAGCTGGGCTGTGTGCA
CGAACCCCCCGTTCAGCCCGACCGCTGCGCCTTATCCGGTAACTATCGTCTTGAGTCCAACCCGGTAAGA
CACGACTTATCGCCACTGGCAGCAGCCACTGGTAACAGGATTAGCAGAGCGAGGTATGTAGGCGGTGCTA
CAGAGTTCTTGAAGTGGTGGCCTAACTACGGCTACACTAGAAGAACAGTATTTGGTATCTGCGCTCTGCT
GAAGCCAGTTACCTTCGGAAAAAGAGTTGGTAGCTCTTGATCCGGCAAACAAACCACCGCTGGTAGCGGT
GGTTTTTTTGTTTGCAAGCAGCAGATTACGCGCAGAAAAAAAGGATCTCAA
Features (pLannotate 1.2.2; 21 found; start..end, strand, type, name):
    171..1031    -  CDS            AmpR: β-lactamase; bla; confers resistance to ampicillin, carbenicillin, and related antibiotics
   1032..1136    -  promoter       AmpR promoter: bla
   1189..1617    -  rep_origin     f1 ori (sequence partly withheld): f1 bacteriophage origin of replication; arrow indicates direction of (+) strand synthesis
   1622..1777    -  CDS            lacZα (fragment): LacZα fragment of β-galactosidase; lacZ fragment
   1779..1898    +  CDS            B (fragment): PORTL_LAMBD - Experimental evidence at protein level: Swiss-Prot protein existence level 1. Forms the portal vertex of the capsid (PubMed:6228056, PubMed:6232391). This portal plays critical roles in head assembly, genome packaging, neck/tail attachment, and genome ejection (Probable). The portal protein multimerizes as a single ring-shaped homododecamer arranged around a central channel (PubMed:6232391). Binds to the terminase subunits to form the packaging machine (PubMed:7799432). From Escherichia phage lambda (Bacteriophage lambda).
   2479..2886    +  promoter       SFFV promoter: spleen focus-forming virus long terminal repeat (LTR) promoter
   2900..3607    +  CDS            mCherry: mCherry is a basic (constitutively fluorescent) red fluorescent protein published in 2004, derived from Discosoma sp.. It is reported to be a very rapidly-maturing monomer with low acid sensitivity.
   3653..3711    +  CDS            F2A (fragment): 2A peptide from foot-and-mouth disease virus polyprotein Eukaryotic ribosomes fail to insert a peptide bond between the Gly and Pro residues, yielding separate polypeptides.
   3959..4666    +  CDS            mTagBFP2: mTagBFP2 is a basic (constitutively fluorescent) blue fluorescent protein published in 2011, derived from Entacmaea quadricolor. It is reported to be a very rapidly-maturing monomer with very low acid sensitivity.
   4779..4986    +  polyA_signal   bGH poly(A) signal: bovine growth hormone polyadenylation signal
   5024..5353    +  promoter       SV40 promoter: SV40 enhancer and early promoter
   5402..6427    +  CDS            HygR: aminoglycoside phosphotransferase from E. coli; aph(4)-Ia; confers resistance to hygromycin
   6434..6540    +  misc_feature   WPRE (fragment): woodchuck hepatitis virus posttranscriptional regulatory element
   6549..6670    +  polyA_signal   SV40 poly(A) signal: SV40 polyadenylation signal
   6688..6780    +  ncRNA          G-CSF SLDE: Accession: RF00183 - G-CSF factor stem-loop destabilising element (SLDE)
   7477..7944    +  CDS            B (fragment): PORTL_LAMBD - Experimental evidence at protein level: Swiss-Prot protein existence level 1. Forms the portal vertex of the capsid (PubMed:6228056, PubMed:6232391). This portal plays critical roles in head assembly, genome packaging, neck/tail attachment, and genome ejection (Probable). The portal protein multimerizes as a single ring-shaped homododecamer arranged around a central channel (PubMed:6232391). Binds to the terminase subunits to form the packaging machine (PubMed:7799432). From Escherichia phage lambda (Bacteriophage lambda).
   7982..7998    -  protein_bind   lac operator: The lac repressor binds to the lac operator to inhibit transcription in E. coli. This inhibition can be relieved by adding lactose or isopropyl-β-D-thiogalactopyranoside (IPTG). lac repressor encoded by lacI
   8006..8036    -  promoter       lac promoter: promoter for the E. coli lac operon
   8051..8072    -  protein_bind   CAP binding site: CAP binding activates transcription in the presence of cAMP. E. coli catabolite activator protein
   8085..8177    -  CDS            lacI (fragment): lac repressor; lacI; The lac repressor binds to the lac operator to inhibit transcription in E. coli. This inhibition can be relieved by adding lactose or isopropyl-β-D-thiogalactopyranoside (IPTG).
   8360..8948    -  rep_origin     ori: high-copy-number ColE1/pMB1/pBR322/pUC origin of replication
