[The description below was written by a language model from this plasmid's Addgene catalogue record and pLannotate feature annotations shown in this document.]
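Description:
LSM061 (PB)SFFV-LIDARsensor(mcherry-BFP) (hygR) is a PiggyBac donor plasmid for mammalian expression, about 8.9 kb, designed to integrate a synthetic reporter RNA stably into the host genome when a PiggyBac transposase is supplied. In bacteria it is maintained through a ColE1/pUC-type origin and selected with ampicillin via the β-lactamase gene. The catalogue lists it as low copy despite the pUC-family origin annotation. The backbone also carries an f1 origin and remnants of a lacZα/lac promoter cloning region. The automated feature table does not annotate the PiggyBac terminal repeats. The short hits to lambda portal protein "B" that flank the mammalian cassettes are probably spurious or stuffer-derived matches rather than functional elements.

The payload is a single transcription unit driven by the spleen focus-forming virus (SFFV) LTR promoter. It encodes mCherry, then a partial F2A ribosome-skipping sequence, an unannotated interval of roughly 250 nt, then mTagBFP2, and it ends in a bGH polyadenylation signal. According to the record, mCherry acts as the constitutive marker of transcript expression and TagBFP is the output of the LIDAR sensor. The blue-to-red ratio can therefore report sensor activation independently of expression level. The unannotated interval presumably holds the sensor element that gates downstream translation, but the record does not describe its composition or mechanism.

A second cassette uses the SV40 early promoter to express the hygromycin resistance gene, followed by a WPRE fragment and an SV40 poly(A) signal, which allows selection of integrants. The construct is used to generate stable reporter cell lines for work on post-transcriptional modular synthetic receptors.
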