Addgene plasmid #233427: LSM061 (PB)SFFV-LIDARsensor(mcherry-BFP) (hygR)
Purpose: PiggyBac donor plasmid with SFFV driven LIDAR reporter RNA (mCherry as marker, TagBFP as output)
Depositing lab: Xiaojing Gao. Depositing organization: Stanford University. Publication: Post-transcriptional modular synthetic receptors. Zhang X, Mille-Fragoso LS, Kaseniit KE, Lee AP, Zhang M, Call CC, Hu Y, Xie Y, Gao XJ. Nat Chem Biol. 2025 Mar 28. doi: 10.1038/s41589-025-01872-w. PubMed 40155716.
Backbone
  Vector backbone: PiggyBac vector
  Vector type: Mammalian Expression
  Selectable markers: Hygromycin ; mCherry
Growth in bacteria
  Bacterial resistance: Ampicillin, 100 μg/mL
  Growth temperature: 30°C
  Growth strain: NEB Stable
  Copy number: Low Copy
Gene/Insert
  Gene/Insert name: LIDARsensor(mcherry-BFP)
  Species: Synthetic
  Mutation: WT
  Promoter: SFFV
  Cloning method: Gibson Cloning
Terms and licenses: Academic/Nonprofit Terms; Industry Terms: Not Available to Industry
Depositor comments: https://benchling.com/s/seq-q8G1CIjls4Ajf7wG7vh8?m=slm-kCOlBe1kTC76JYbgcXfg for annotated sequence file. Please visit https://doi.org/10.1101/2024.05.03.592453 for bioRxiv preprint.
How to cite: LSM061 (PB)SFFV-LIDARsensor(mcherry-BFP) (hygR) was a gift from Xiaojing Gao (Addgene plasmid # 233427 ; http://n2t.net/addgene:233427 ; RRID:Addgene_233427)
